Addgene plasmid #135883: D70_Ld_210610
Purpose: Expression of Leishmania donovani ectodomain in mammalian cells
Depositing lab: Gavin Wright. Depositing organization: Wellcome Sanger Institute. Publication: Systematic identification of genes encoding cell surface and secreted proteins that are essential for in vitro growth and infection in Leishmania donovani. Roberts AJ, Ong HB, Clare S, Brandt C, Harcourt K, Franssen SU, Cotton JA, Muller-Sienerth N, Wright GJ. PLoS Pathog. 2022 Feb 24;18(2):e1010364. doi: 10.1371/journal.ppat.1010364. eCollection 2022 Feb. PubMed 35202447.
Backbone
  Vector backbone: pTT3
  Backbone manufacturer: Yves Durocher, NRC
  Backbone size w/o insert (bp): 6132
  Vector type: Mammalian Expression
Growth in bacteria
  Bacterial resistance: Ampicillin, 100 μg/mL
  Growth temperature: 37°C
  Growth strain: DH5alpha
  Copy number: High Copy
Gene/Insert
  Gene/Insert name: dihydrolipoamide acetyltransferase precursorlike protein (alt name: LDPBK_210610)
  Species: Leishmania donovani
  Insert size (bp): 1119
  Tag / fusion protein: biotinylation sequence and His tag (C terminal on insert)
  Cloning method: Unknown
Terms and licenses: Academic/Nonprofit Terms; Industry Terms: Not Available to Industry
How to cite: D70_Ld_210610 was a gift from Gavin Wright (Addgene plasmid # 135883 ; http://n2t.net/addgene:135883 ; RRID:Addgene_135883)
