[The description below was written by a language model from this plasmid's Addgene catalogue record and pLannotate feature annotations shown in this document.]
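Description:
D70_Ld_210610 is a mammalian expression plasmid built on the pTT3 backbone and designed to produce a Leishmania donovani protein ectodomain as a soluble, secreted recombinant protein. It is propagated in E. coli through a high-copy ColE1/pUC-type origin with ampicillin selection (AmpR under its own bla promoter). The backbone also carries a fragment of the Epstein-Barr virus oriP, which supports episomal maintenance in cells expressing EBNA1 and is a feature of vectors intended for high-yield transient transfection. No mammalian selection marker is annotated. Short lac regulatory elements and tet promoter and bla fragments appear to be backbone remnants with no role in expression.

The expression cassette spans the plasmid's numbering origin. The CMV enhancer and immediate early promoter are followed by adenovirus-derived leader and splice sequences and a chimeric intron fragment, which promote efficient processing and translation of the transcript. The reverse-strand "PTP" hit in this region most likely reflects that adenoviral sequence rather than a functional coding region. A mouse immunoglobulin heavy chain signal sequence fragment then directs the product into the secretory pathway, and a rabbit β-globin polyadenylation signal terminates the unit. The insert itself is not annotated in the feature table, but it presumably occupies the gap between the signal sequence and the poly(A) signal. According to the catalogue record, it is an 1119 bp sequence encoding a dihydrolipoamide acetyltransferase precursor-like protein (LDPBK_210610), fused at its C terminus to a biotinylation sequence and a His tag. These tags allow streptavidin capture of the biotinylated protein and metal-affinity purification. The associated study concerns the systematic identification of L. donovani cell surface and secreted proteins, and the numbered construct name suggests that this plasmid is one of a series.
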