Features (pLannotate 1.2.2; 17 found; start..end, strand, type, name):
      2..201     +  promoter       CMV promoter: human cytomegalovirus (CMV) immediate early promoter
    269..307     +  misc_feature   Ad SA (fragment): adenovirus major late transcript splice acceptor (Friedrich and Soriano, 1991)
    340..549     -  CDS            PTP (fragment): TERM_ADE02 - Experimental evidence at protein level: Swiss-Prot protein existence level 1. Protein covalently bound to the viral DNA that acts as a primer for viral genomic replication by DNA strand displacement. Assembles on the viral origin of replication in an initiation complex with viral polymerase, DBP, host NFIA and host POU2F1/OCT1. During initiation, the polymerase covalently couples the first dCTP with Ser- 580 of pTP. The terminal protein stimulates the template activity over 20 fold compared to protein-free templates. Neo-synthesized viral genomes are linked to two preterminal prot
    580..669     +  intron         chimeric intron (fragment): chimera between introns from adenovirus and immunoglobulin heavy chain genes
    688..734     +  CDS            IgH signal sequence (fragment): signal sequence from the mouse immunoglobulin heavy chain variable region
   2098..2153    +  polyA_signal   β-globin poly(A) signal: rabbit β-globin polyadenylation signal (Gil and Proudfoot, 1987)
   2667..4348    -  rep_origin     oriP (fragment): Epstein-Barr virus oriP replication origin (Yates et al., 2000)
   4475..4579    +  promoter       AmpR promoter: bla
   4580..5440    +  CDS            AmpR: β-lactamase; bla; confers resistance to ampicillin, carbenicillin, and related antibiotics
   5611..6199    +  rep_origin     ori: high-copy-number ColE1/pMB1/pBR322/pUC origin of replication
   6382..6474    +  CDS            lacI (fragment): lac repressor; lacI; The lac repressor binds to the lac operator to inhibit transcription in E. coli. This inhibition can be relieved by adding lactose or isopropyl-β-D-thiogalactopyranoside (IPTG).
   6487..6508    +  protein_bind   CAP binding site: CAP binding activates transcription in the presence of cAMP. E. coli catabolite activator protein
   6523..6553    +  promoter       lac promoter: promoter for the E. coli lac operon
   6561..6577    +  protein_bind   lac operator: The lac repressor binds to the lac operator to inhibit transcription in E. coli. This inhibition can be relieved by adding lactose or isopropyl-β-D-thiogalactopyranoside (IPTG). lac repressor encoded by lacI
   6647..6663    +  promoter       tet promoter (fragment): E. coli promoter for tetracycline efflux protein gene
   6673..6698    -  CDS            bla(M) (fragment): β-lactamase lacking the signal sequence; bla(M); allows cytosolic expression of β-lactamase
   6872..7251    +  enhancer       CMV enhancer: human cytomegalovirus immediate early enhancer
>Addgene plasmid #135883 | D70_Ld_210610 | addgene full sequence | sequence record 274860 | Addgene NGS Result
GTGATGCGGTTTTGGCAGTACACCAATGGGCGTGGATAGCGGTTTGACTCACGGGGATTTCCAAGTCTCC
ACCCCATTGACGTCAATGGGAGTTTGTTTTGGCACCAAAATCAACGGGACTTTCCAAAATGTCGTAATAA
CCCCGCCCCGTTGACGCAAATGGGCGGTAGGCGTGTACGGTGGGAGGTCTATATAAGCAGAGCTCGTTTA
GTGAACCGTCAGATCCTCACTCTCTTCCGCATCGCTGTCTGCGAGGGCCAGCTGTTGGGCTCGCGGTTGA
GGACAAACTCTTCGCGGTCTTTCCAGTACTCTTGGATCGGAAACCCGTCGGCCTCCGAACGGTACTCCGC
CACCGAGGGACCTGAGCGAGTCCGCATCGACCGGATCGGAAAACCTCTCGAGAAAGGCGTCTAACCAGTC
ACAGTCGCAAGGTAGGCTGAGCACCGTGGCGGGCGGCAGCGGGTGGCGGTCGGGGTTGTTTCTGGCGGAG
GTGCTGCTGATGATGTAATTAAAGTAGGCGGTCTTGAGACGGCGGATGGTCGAGGTGAGGTGTGGCAGGC
TTGAGATCCAGCTGTTGGGGTGAGTACTCCCTCTCAAAAGCGGGCATTACTTCTGCGCTAAGATTGTCAG
TTTCCAAAAACGAGGAGGATTTGATATTCACCTGGCCCGATCTGGCCATACACTTGAGTGACAATGACAT
CCACTTTGCCTTTCTCTCCACAGGTGTCCACTCCCAGGTCCAAGTTTGCCACCATGGAGTTTCAGACCCA
GGTACTCATGTCCCTGCTGCTCTGCATGTCTGGTGCGGCCGCCCCCAGCATGGAAACCGGAACTGTTGTG
GAATGGAAGAAGAAGGTCGGAGAGCTTGTGAAAGAAAGCGAAGTTTTCTGCACAATTCAGACTGACAAAG
CCGTCGTGGATTACACTAATACCTTTGAATCAGGCTACTTGGCGAAGATATATTGTGGGAACGGACAGAG
CGCTCCAGTTGCTAAAACTATTGCCGTTATGGTGTCAGACGCCGCAGATGTCTCTAAAGCAGACGAATAT
ACACCTGAAGGCGAGGTGCCCGCAGCTGATGCTGAGGCACCAGCAGCTGCGGCGGTGGCAGCAGCTCCAG
CTGCCGGCGGAGCTTCATCTGAAGTGCCGGAAGGAGTCACCTGTGAACCAGTATTTATGCCTGCACTCTC
CCCCAGTATGGAGACAGGCACAGTCGTGGAGTGGAAGAAGAAAGTCGGAGAACTCGTGAAAGAGTCTGAG
GTGTTTTGTACCATTCAAACGGACAAAGCCGTAGTTGATTACACCAACACGTTTGAATCTGGTTATCTTG
CTAAGATCTACTGTGGGAATGGTCAGTCCGCACCAGTGGCTAAGACAATTGCCGTGATGGTTTCCAATGC
CGCCGATGTCGAGAAAGTGGCTAATTATTATCCTGAGGATGCAGTAGGCGGACCACCGGCATCTGCCGCT
GACCCAAGCGCTGCAGCAGCAGCCGCAGCATCTGCAAGGCCAGCTGCTTCAGCTGCCAGTGCGAAACACT
ATGGCGGGTCTTTGGACGCCGCCGTGGCCGCAAGTGGACCATCTGTGGCCAGAATTGCTGCTGGCCTCGA
ACCAAGTGCCCTTGCTGGGATTGCTCCTAGTGGGAAAGGCGGGAGATTCTTGAAGAGTGATTTCAGCGGC
CAACCCGGATTCGACTACAACGATACTGCGCCCGCTCGCGCTATGCAACAAAAGGCTGCTCCCGCAGCTG
CCGCCGATGGCGCTTCAAAGGCCGCTGCAAAATCAGCTGCACCCGCGGCTGTCAGCGGAGATATTTACAA
CGTGGTTCTTAAGCCCGGCCCCGTTTATAAAAGCGTCTCAGATACCGCACTGCTGAAGAAGCTGATGTGT
TCCATGCACATCCCAAAACCGAAAAGCAAGAAGGCAGCCGAAGGCGCGCCCGGCAGCCTGCACCACATCC
TGGACGCCCAGAAGATGCTGTGGAACCACAGGGACAGGAACCTGCCTCCTCTGGCCCCTCTGGGCCCCCA
CCACCATCACCACCATTGAGTCTAGACACGTGATTAATTAAGGATCCCCCGACCTCGACCTCTGGCTAAT
AAAGGAAATTTATTTTCATTGCAATAGTGTGTTGGAATTTTTTGTGTCTCTCACTCGGAAGGACATATGG
GAGGGCAAATCATTTGGTCGAGATCCCTCGGAGATCTCTAGCTAGAGGATCGATCCCCGCCCCGGACGAA
CTAAACCTGACTACGACATCTCTGCCCCTTCTTCGCGGGGCAGTGCATGTAATCCCTTCAGTTGGTTGGT
ACAACTTGCCAACTGGGCCCTGTTCCACATGTGACACGGGGGGGGACCAAACACAAAGGGGTTCTCTGAC
TGTAGTTGACATCCTTATAAATGGATGTGCACATTTGCCAACACTGAGTGGCTTTCATCCTGGAGCAGAC
TTTGCAGTCTGTGGACTGCAACACAACATTGCCTTTATGTGTAACTCTTGGCTGAAGCTCTTACACCAAT
GCTGGGGGACATGTACCTCCCAGGGGCCCAGGAAGACTACGGGAGGCTACACCAACGTCAATCAGAGGGG
CCTGTGTAGCTACCGATAAGCGGACCCTCAAGAGGGCATTAGCAATAGTGTTTATAAGGCCCCCTTGTTA
ACCCTAAACGGGTAGCATATGCTTCCCGGGTAGTAGTATATACTATCCAGACTAACCCTAATTCAATAGC
ATATGTTACCCAACGGGAAGCATATGCTATCGAATTAGGGTTAGTAAAAGGGTCCTAAGGAACAGCGATA
TCTCCCACCCCATGAGCTGTCACGGTTTTATTTACATGGGGTCAGGATTCCACGAGGGTAGTGAACCATT
TTAGTCACAAGGGCAGTGGCTGAAGATCAAGGAGCGGGCAGTGAACTCTCCTGAATCTTCGCCTGCTTCT
TCATTCTCCTTCGTTTAGCTAATAGAATAACTGCTGAGTTGTGAACAGTAAGGTGTATGTGAGGTGCTCG
AAAACAAGGTTTCAGGTGACGCCCCCAGAATAAAATTTGGACGGGGGGTTCAGTGGTGGCATTGTGCTAT
GACACCAATATAACCCTCACAAACCCCTTGGGCAATAAATACTAGTGTAGGAATGAAACATTCTGAATAT
CTTTAACAATAGAAATCCATGGGGTGGGGACAAGCCGTAAAGACTGGATGTCCATCTCACACGAATTTAT
GGCTATGGGCAACACATAATCCTAGTGCAATATGATACTGGGGTTATTAAGATGTGTCCCAGGCAGGGAC
CAAGACAGGTGAACCATGTTGTTACACTCTATTTGTAACAAGGGGAAAGAGAGTGGACGCCGACAGCAGC
GGACTCCACTGGTTGTCTCTAACACCCCCGAAAATTAAACGGGGCTCCACGCCAATGGGGCCCATAAACA
AAGACAAGTGGCCACTCTTTTTTTTGAAATTGTGGAGTGGGGGCACGCGTCAGCCCCCACACGCCGCCCT
GCGGTTTTGGACTGTAAAATAAGGGTGTAATAACTTGGCTGATTGTAACCCCGCTAACCACTGCGGTCAA
ACCACTTGCCCACAAAACCACTAATGGCACCCCGGGGAATACCTGCATAAGTAGGTGGGCGGGCCAAGAT
AGGGGCGCGATTGCTGCGATCTGGAGGACAAATTACACACACTTGCGCCTGAGCGCCAAGCACAGGGTTG
TTGGTCCTCATATTCACGAGGTCGCTGAGAGCACGGTGGGCTAATGTTGCCATGGGTAGCATATACTACC
CAAATATCTGGATAGCATATGCTATCCTAATCTATATCTGGGTAGCATAGGCTATCCTAATCTATATCTG
GGTAGCATATGCTATCCTAATCTATATCTGGGTAGTATATGCTATCCTAATTTATATCTGGGTAGCATAG
GCTATCCTAATCTATATCTGGGTAGCATATGCTATCCTAATCTATATCTGGGTAGTATATGCTATCCTAA
TCTGTATCCGGGTAGCATATGCTATCCTAATAGAGATTAGGGTAGTATATGCTATCCTAATTTATATCTG
GGTAGCATATACTACCCAAATATCTGGATAGCATATGCTATCCTAATCTATATCTGGGTAGCATATGCTA
TCCTAATCTATATCTGGGTAGCATAGGCTATCCTAATCTATATCTGGGTAGCATATGCTATCCTAATCTA
TATCTGGGTAGTATATGCTATCCTAATTTATATCTGGGTAGCATAGGCTATCCTAATCTATATCTGGGTA
GCATATGCTATCCTAATCTATATCTGGGTAGTATATGCTATCCTAATCTGTATCCGGGTAGCATATGCTA
TCCTCATGATAAGCTGTCAAACATGAGAATTTTCTTGAAGACGAAAGGGCCTCGTGATACGCCTATTTTT
ATAGGTTAATGTCATGATAATAATGGTTTCTTAGACGTCAGGTGGCACTTTTCGGGGAAATGTGCGCGGA
ACCCCTATTTGTTTATTTTTCTAAATACATTCAAATATGTATCCGCTCATGAGACAATAACCCTGATAAA
TGCTTCAATAATATTGAAAAAGGAAGAGTATGAGTATTCAACATTTCCGTGTCGCCCTTATTCCCTTTTT
TGCGGCATTTTGCCTTCCTGTTTTTGCTCACCCAGAAACGCTGGTGAAAGTAAAAGATGCTGAAGATCAG
TTGGGTGCACGAGTGGGTTACATCGAACTGGATCTCAACAGCGGTAAGATCCTTGAGAGTTTTCGCCCCG
AAGAACGTTTTCCAATGATGAGCACTTTTAAAGTTCTGCTATGTGGCGCGGTATTATCCCGTGTTGACGC
CGGGCAAGAGCAACTCGGTCGCCGCATACACTATTCTCAGAATGACTTGGTTGAGTACTCACCAGTCACA
GAAAAGCATCTTACGGATGGCATGACAGTAAGAGAATTATGCAGTGCTGCCATAACCATGAGTGATAACA
CTGCGGCCAACTTACTTCTGACAACGATCGGAGGACCGAAGGAGCTAACCGCTTTTTTGCACAACATGGG
GGATCATGTAACTCGCCTTGATCGTTGGGAACCGGAGCTGAATGAAGCCATACCAAACGACGAGCGTGAC
ACCACGATGCCTGCAGCAATGGCAACAACGTTGCGCAAACTATTAACTGGCGAACTACTTACTCTAGCTT
CCCGGCAACAATTAATAGACTGGATGGAGGCGGATAAAGTTGCAGGACCACTTCTGCGCTCGGCCCTTCC
GGCTGGCTGGTTTATTGCTGATAAATCTGGAGCCGGTGAGCGTGGGTCTCGCGGTATCATTGCAGCACTG
GGGCCAGATGGTAAGCCCTCCCGTATCGTAGTTATCTACACGACGGGGAGTCAGGCAACTATGGATGAAC
GAAATAGACAGATCGCTGAGATAGGTGCCTCACTGATTAAGCATTGGTAACTGTCAGACCAAGTTTACTC
ATATATACTTTAGATTGATTTAAAACTTCATTTTTAATTTAAAAGGATCTAGGTGAAGATCCTTTTTGAT
AATCTCATGACCAAAATCCCTTAACGTGAGTTTTCGTTCCACTGAGCGTCAGACCCCGTAGAAAAGATCA
AAGGATCTTCTTGAGATCCTTTTTTTCTGCGCGTAATCTGCTGCTTGCAAACAAAAAAACCACCGCTACC
AGCGGTGGTTTGTTTGCCGGATCAAGAGCTACCAACTCTTTTTCCGAAGGTAACTGGCTTCAGCAGAGCG
CAGATACCAAATACTGTTCTTCTAGTGTAGCCGTAGTTAGGCCACCACTTCAAGAACTCTGTAGCACCGC
CTACATACCTCGCTCTGCTAATCCTGTTACCAGTGGCTGCTGCCAGTGGCGATAAGTCGTGTCTTACCGG
GTTGGACTCAAGACGATAGTTACCGGATAAGGCGCAGCGGTCGGGCTGAACGGGGGGTTCGTGCACACAG
CCCAGCTTGGAGCGAACGACCTACACCGAACTGAGATACCTACAGCGTGAGCTATGAGAAAGCGCCACGC
TTCCCGAAGGGAGAAAGGCGGACAGGTATCCGGTAAGCGGCAGGGTCGGAACAGGAGAGCGCACGAGGGA
GCTTCCAGGGGGAAACGCCTGGTATCTTTATAGTCCTGTCGGGTTTCGCCACCTCTGACTTGAGCGTCGA
TTTTTGTGATGCTCGTCAGGGGGGCGGAGCCTATGGAAAAACGCCAGCAACGCGGCCTTTTTACGGTTCC
TGGCCTTTTGCTGGCCTTTTGCTCACATGTTCTTTCCTGCGTTATCCCCTGATTCTGTGGATAACCGTAT
TACCGCCTTTGAGTGAGCTGATACCGCTCGCCGCAGCCGAACGACCGAGCGCAGCGAGTCAGTGAGCGAG
GAAGCGGAAGAGCGCCCAATACGCAAACCGCCTCTCCCCGCGCGTTGGCCGATTCATTAATGCAGCTGGC
ACGACAGGTTTCCCGACTGGAAAGCGGGCAGTGAGCGCAACGCAATTAATGTGAGTTAGCTCACTCATTA
GGCACCCCAGGCTTTACACTTTATGCTTCCGGCTCGTATGTTGTGTGGAATTGTGAGCGGATAACAATTT
CACACAGGAAACAGCTATGACCATGATTACGCCAAGCTCTAGCTAGAGGTCGACCAATTCTCATGTTTGA
CAGCTTATCATCGCAGATCCGGGCAACGTTGTTGCCATTGCTGCAGGCGCAGAACTGGTAGGTATGGAAG
ATCTATACATTGAATCAATATTGGCAATTAGCCATATTAGTCATTGGTTATATAGCATAAATCAATATTG
GCTATTGGCCATTGCATACGTTGTATCTATATCATAATATGTACATTTATATTGGCTCATGTCCAATATG
ACCGCCATGTTGACATTGATTATTGACTAGTTATTAATAGTAATCAATTACGGGGTCATTAGTTCATAGC
CCATATATGGAGTTCCGCGTTACATAACTTACGGTAAATGGCCCGCCTGGCTGACCGCCCAACGACCCCC
GCCCATTGACGTCAATAATGACGTATGTTCCCATAGTAACGCCAATAGGGACTTTCCATTGACGTCAATG
GGTGGAGTATTTACGGTAAACTGCCCACTTGGCAGTACATCAAGTGTATCATATGCCAAGTCCGCCCCCT
ATTGACGTCAATGACGGTAAATGGCCCGCCTGGCATTATGCCCAGTACATGACCTTACGGGACTTTCCTA
CTTGGCAGTACATCTACGTATTAGTCATCGCTATTACCATG
